>Addgene plasmid #226451 | TOPO-GOLGA3 | addgene full sequence | sequence record 455929 | Addgene NGS Result
ATACGCAAACCGCCTCTCCCCGCGCGTTGGCCGATTCATTAATGCAGCTGGCACGACAGGTTTCCCGACT
GGAAAGCGGGCAGTGAGCGCAACGCAATTAATGTGAGTTAGCTCACTCATTAGGCACCCCAGGCTTTACA
CTTTATGCTTCCGGCTCGTATGTTGTGTGGAATTGTGAGCGGATAACAATTTCACACAGGAAACAGCTAT
GACCATGATTACGCCAAGCTTGGTACCGAGCTCGGATCCACTAGTAACGGCCGCCAGTGTGCTGGAATTC
GCCCTTCAATACAGCAACACACCCAGTCTCTTAAAAAAAAAAAAAAAAAATCCATGAGTCATCTGTAAAT
GGCTTACACTGGCCCAGTGACAATAAACTCCAACCTCTTAAGAATCCAGCACCTGCCTACACCAACATCC
TTACCGCCATCGCTTTCCCCCTTTGCCATTACACTGTGGCCACATCCTCCGCCCTCAGGGTCTTCAAACT
TTCTGCCTGAGGCGCGCTTTTCTCACAATTTTGCCTGGCTTGCTTCTCGTCATAGAGGCCTTAGCACGGA
AGTCGCCCGCCCCCAGGCTCCCACTTAGAGTAGCGGACCCCACCCAACCACCGCCCGGTACCCTCTCGCT
GGCGACCCTGGGTGTCCCTGTCCTAGGTGGGCTCCGCGGGGGCAGTGACCCAGACCCACAATACCCAGGA
CCCGCCACACGACTGACATTCGTCGGGTTCATACCCGTGACAACGCCCGGCCCCACTCGCTCTGGCCACC
TGGAATGAAGACAAGTCGGCCAGCGACAAAGACAAACAAGGAAGTACACGGACTCCTGAAACCCCGACTT
CCCACGAACCACCCGACACCATGTCACGCCTTTCAGCTGCAAAGGGCCAGGCTAAAGCAAGCACTGCCCG
AGTGGTGGCAGTGGACGGCTTCGGGACAGGCCGCGCTCGTCGGGCGCAGACAAGCATTCAGGAGGGCTCG
CGGGCACCGGCATTTACAGAGCCAGCTCCGCCGCAGCTGAAGGCGGGCGCCCAGGCCCGAGGCCACCGCA
GCGAGGCGGGGGTGACTGGAACGGGGCCGTCCCGCCACGCTGCAGGGACGCGCCCAGGCCCCGCCGCCGC
CCCTCGAGCCTCCCCCGCCCATGCACTGCGGGAGCGGGAGCGGGAGCGGGAGCCCGAGCCCCGAGGCGCC
GCGGCCTCCGAGCCCCTCACCCTGCTGCTCTGGCAGCCCCGGAGGCCGCCCGGCCCGGATGCTCCGGCGG
AGACGTGGCCGTGAGAGGGGCGGGGCGAGCGGTGCATCGGCCTCGGGTCCCCGGAAACAGCCTGCACGCG
CTACTTTCGTTCCGGAACAGAGAACGTCCTCCTCTTCTTCAAGTGGCCACCCTAGGGCCGGGGACCCTCT
GCCCACAGGGTCCGGATCGAGCTCACCTCCGACTGTGATGAGGCCGCCTTCAGAAAGTGACCTTAAGAGT
TTGCGGACCTTTCCCTAGTAGAAACGCAACTTCCGGAACTGCAGGACCAACTCTTTCAGGAAGCTGAACC
GAGCTTCCGGCGGAAGTGGCGTGGCCGGGGCTCGGCATGGGCGCGGCCGAGCTCGGTGTGGGCGTGACTT
CCCCGCCCGCCCTAGTCGGGTCCCCGCCCCAACCCCGCACCTCCACCCGGCCGGCGCCCTTCGCGCTTCA
GGTGCCAGATCAAAGGCGACGCTGCTTTGGACCCTATTTGCTTCCCCTTTAAAAAGGGCAAAGCTGGACG
GCGCGGGCCGCGGGCCGCTGGGGAACGGCTTTCCACCTTCCCTCATCCGCCAGGCCGCTCTTCCAGCTGT
CAGGAAGGAAATGGCCTGGAGGGCGCCTCGGGGTCCTCTGTGATGTTGCGCTCATCTCTGCGGATTTTGG
AATACGCTTCAGTCTACGAAGTTTTCTGGGATTTTGATGGGAACTGCTGCAGATCGTTTGGGGAGCACGG
GCATCGCTGACTCGGTCCTTCATCTGCGTCCCTGGTGGCCCCTCCATTTATTTCGGTCTTTTGATTTCTT
CCACCAGCATTTTGTAATTTCAGCATACAGATTCTGCACCTTTTAAGTTTATAGTATTTCACATCAAACA
ACTGTAACACTGCGTTTTTGACGTTTTCCACGTGTTCACTGTTGGTCTACACAAATGTGATGAATTCTAT
GTTGATTTTCTTATCCTGAGACCTCACTGAACTCATTAGTTTGAGGGTTCATTTGGTGTTTTGCGGTTGA
AGGGCGAATTCTGCAGATATCCATCACACTGGCGGCCGCTCGAGCATGCATCTAGAGGGCCCAATTCGCC
CTATAGTGAGTCGTATTACAATTCACTGGCCGTCGTTTTACAACGTCGTGACTGGGAAAACCCTGGCGTT
ACCCAACTTAATCGCCTTGCAGCACATCCCCCTTTCGCCAGCTGGCGTAATAGCGAAGAGGCCCGCACCG
ATCGCCCTTCCCAACAGTTGCGCAGCCTGAATGGCGAATGG
[124 nt withheld, positions 2492-2615]
C
[91 nt withheld, positions 2617-2707]
A
[49 nt withheld, positions 2709-2757]
CCTTTGACGTTGGAGTCCACGTTCTTT
[37 nt withheld, positions 2785-2821]
ACCCTATCTCGGTCTATTCTTTTGATTTATAAGGGATTTTGCCGATTTCGGCCTATTGGTTAAAAAATGA
GCTGATTTAACAAAAATTTAACGCGAATTTTAACAAAATTCAGGGCGCAAGGGCTGCTAAAGGAAGCGGA
ACACGTAGAAAGCCAGTCCGCAGAAACGGTGCTGACCCCGGATGAATGTCAGCTACTGGGCTATCTGGAC
AAGGGAAAACGCAAGCGCAAAGAGAAAGCAGGTAGCTTGCAGTGGGCTTACATGGCGATAGCTAGACTGG
GCGGTTTTATGGACAGCAAGCGAACCGGAATTGCCAGCTGGGGCGCCCTCTGGTAAGGTTGGGAAGCCCT
GCAAAGTAAACTGGATGGCTTTCTTGCCGCCAAGGATCTGATGGCGCAGGGGATCAAGATCTGATCAAGA
GACAGGATGAGGATCGTTTCGCATGATTGAACAAGATGGATTGCACGCAGGTTCTCCGGCCGCTTGGGTG
GAGAGGCTATTCGGCTATGACTGGGCACAACAGACAATCGGCTGCTCTGATGCCGCCGTGTTCCGGCTGT
CAGCGCAGGGGCGCCCGGTTCTTTTTGTCAAGACCGACCTGTCCGGTGCCCTGAATGAACTGCAGGACGA
GGCAGCGCGGCTATCGTGGCTGGCCACGACGGGCGTTCCTTGCGCAGCTGTGCTCGACGTTGTCACTGAA
GCGGGAAGGGACTGGCTGCTATTGGGCGAAGTGCCGGGGCAGGATCTCCTGTCATCCCACCTTGCTCCTG
CCGAGAAAGTATCCATCATGGCTGATGCAATGCGGCGGCTGCATACGCTTGATCCGGCTACCTGCCCATT
CGACCACCAAGCGAAACATCGCATCGAGCGAGCACGTACTCGGATGGAAGCCGGTCTTGTCGATCAGGAT
GATCTGGACGAAGAGCATCAGGGGCTCGCGCCAGCCGAACTGTTCGCCAGGCTCAAGGCGCGCATGCCCG
ACGGCGAGGATCTCGTCGTGACCCATGGCGATGCCTGCTTGCCGAATATCATGGTGGAAAATGGCCGCTT
TTCTGGATTCATCGACTGTGGCCGGCTGGGTGTGGCGGACCGCTATCAGGACATAGCGTTGGCTACCCGT
GATATTGCTGAAGAGCTTGGCGGCGAATGGGCTGACCGCTTCCTCGTGCTTTACGGTATCGCCGCTCCCG
ATTCGCAGCGCATCGCCTTCTATCGCCTTCTTGACGAGTTCTTCTGAATTGAAAAAGGAAGAGTATGAGT
ATTCAACATTTCCGTGTCGCCCTTATTCCCTTTTTTGCGGCATTTTGCCTTCCTGTTTTTGCTCACCCAG
AAACGCTGGTGAAAGTAAAAGATGCTGAAGATCAGTTGGGTGCACGAGTGGGTTACATCGAACTGGATCT
CAACAGCGGTAAGATCCTTGAGAGTTTTCGCCCCGAAGAACGTTTTCCAATGATGAGCACTTTTAAAGTT
CTGCTATGTGGCGCGGTATTATCCCGTATTGACGCCGGGCAAGAGCAACTCGGTCGCCGCATACACTATT
CTCAGAATGACTTGGTTGAGTACTCACCAGTCACAGAAAAGCATCTTACGGATGGCATGACAGTAAGAGA
ATTATGCAGTGCTGCCATAACCATGAGTGATAACACTGCGGCCAACTTACTTCTGACAACGATCGGAGGA
CCGAAGGAGCTAACCGCTTTTTTGCACAACATGGGGGATCATGTAACTCGCCTTGATCGTTGGGAACCGG
AGCTGAATGAAGCCATACCAAACGACGAGCGTGACACCACGATGCCTGTAGCAATGGCAACAACGTTGCG
CAAACTATTAACTGGCGAACTACTTACTCTAGCTTCCCGGCAACAATTAATAGACTGGATGGAGGCGGAT
AAAGTTGCAGGACCACTTCTGCGCTCGGCCCTTCCGGCTGGCTGGTTTATTGCTGATAAATCTGGAGCCG
GTGAGCGTGGGTCTCGCGGTATCATTGCAGCACTGGGGCCAGATGGTAAGCCCTCCCGTATCGTAGTTAT
CTACACGACGGGGAGTCAGGCAACTATGGATGAACGAAATAGACAGATCGCTGAGATAGGTGCCTCACTG
ATTAAGCATTGGTAACTGTCAGACCAAGTTTACTCATATATACTTTAGATTGATTTAAAACTTCATTTTT
AATTTAAAAGGATCTAGGTGAAGATCCTTTTTGATAATCTCATGACCAAAATCCCTTAACGTGAGTTTTC
GTTCCACTGAGCGTCAGACCCCGTAGAAAAGATCAAAGGATCTTCTTGAGATCCTTTTTTTCTGCGCGTA
ATCTGCTGCTTGCAAACAAAAAAACCACCGCTACCAGCGGTGGTTTGTTTGCCGGATCAAGAGCTACCAA
CTCTTTTTCCGAAGGTAACTGGCTTCAGCAGAGCGCAGATACCAAATACTGTTCTTCTAGTGTAGCCGTA
GTTAGGCCACCACTTCAAGAACTCTGTAGCACCGCCTACATACCTCGCTCTGCTAATCCTGTTACCAGTG
GCTGCTGCCAGTGGCGATAAGTCGTGTCTTACCGGGTTGGACTCAAGACGATAGTTACCGGATAAGGCGC
AGCGGTCGGGCTGAACGGGGGGTTCGTGCACACAGCCCAGCTTGGAGCGAACGACCTACACCGAACTGAG
ATACCTACAGCGTGAGCTATGAGAAAGCGCCACGCTTCCCGAAGGGAGAAAGGCGGACAGGTATCCGGTA
AGCGGCAGGGTCGGAACAGGAGAGCGCACGAGGGAGCTTCCAGGGGGAAACGCCTGGTATCTTTATAGTC
CTGTCGGGTTTCGCCACCTCTGACTTGAGCGTCGATTTTTGTGATGCTCGTCAGGGGGGCGGAGCCTATG
GAAAAACGCCAGCAACGCGGCCTTTTTACGGTTCCTGGCCTTTTGCTGGCCTTTTGCTCACATGTTCTTT
CCTGCGTTATCCCCTGATTCTGTGGATAACCGTATTACCGCCTTTGAGTGAGCTGATACCGCTCGCCGCA
GCCGAACGACCGAGCGCAGCGAGTCAGTGAGCGAGGAAGCGGAAGAGCGCCCA
Features (pLannotate 1.2.2; 12 found; start..end, strand, type, name):
     99..120     +  protein_bind   CAP binding site: CAP binding activates transcription in the presence of cAMP. E. coli catabolite activator protein
    135..165     +  promoter       lac promoter: promoter for the E. coli lac operon
    173..189     +  protein_bind   lac operator: The lac repressor binds to the lac operator to inhibit transcription in E. coli. This inhibition can be relieved by adding lactose or isopropyl-β-D-thiogalactopyranoside (IPTG). lac repressor encoded by lacI
   2310..2328    -  promoter       T7 promoter: promoter for bacteriophage T7 RNA polymerase
   2331..2488    +  CDS            lacZα (fragment): LacZα fragment of β-galactosidase; lacZ fragment
   2492..2920    +  rep_origin     f1 ori (sequence partly withheld): f1 bacteriophage origin of replication; arrow indicates direction of (+) strand synthesis
   2933..3232    +  CDS            tnpA (fragment): TN5P_ECOLX - Also known as tnp. Experimental evidence at protein level: Swiss-Prot protein existence level 1. Mediates transposition of transposon Tn5 by a 'cut and paste' mechanism. First, the monomeric transposase binds the 19 bp inverted DNA repeats flanking the transposon. Then, dimerization of the DNA- bound transposase creates a synaptic DNA complex. After nicking of the first DNA strand, excision of the transposon proceeds through a series of intermediates. The transposase then mediates the insertion of the transposon at a new site by strand transfer. The activity of the wild- type tran
   3264..4055    +  CDS            neo: KKA2_KLEPN - Also known as kan, nptII. Experimental evidence at protein level: Swiss-Prot protein existence level 1. Resistance to kanamycin, neomycin, paromomycin, ribostamycin, butirosin and gentamicin B. From Klebsiella pneumoniae.
   4059..4075    +  promoter       AmpR promoter (fragment): bla
   4076..4936    +  CDS            AmpR: β-lactamase; bla; confers resistance to ampicillin, carbenicillin, and related antibiotics
   5107..5695    +  rep_origin     ori: high-copy-number ColE1/pMB1/pBR322/pUC origin of replication
   5878..86      +  CDS            lacI (fragment) (across the origin): lac repressor; lacI; The lac repressor binds to the lac operator to inhibit transcription in E. coli. This inhibition can be relieved by adding lactose or isopropyl-β-D-thiogalactopyranoside (IPTG).
