[The description below was written by a language model from this plasmid's Addgene catalogue record and pLannotate feature annotations shown in this document.]
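Description:
TOPO-GOLGA3 is a bacterial cloning plasmid built on the pCR2.1-TOPO backbone, into which a human GOLGA3 fragment was inserted by TOPO cloning. The catalogue lists the insert simply as GOLGA3, but the stated purpose makes clear that it is the GOLGA3 promoter region rather than the coding sequence. The sequenced plasmid is 5,884 nt. The automated annotation does not label the insert itself. However, a stretch of roughly 2.1 kb between the lac operator and the T7 promoter carries no annotated feature, which matches the position of the TOPO cloning site within lacZα, so the insert presumably lies there. Its exact boundaries are not given in the record.

The plasmid replicates at high copy number in E. coli from a ColE1/pUC-type origin and is selected with ampicillin through the β-lactamase gene. The backbone also carries a neo (kanamycin/neomycin phosphotransferase) gene, preceded by a remnant of Tn5 transposase sequence, although the record lists only ampicillin as the selection. Upstream of the cloning site are the CAP binding site, lac promoter and lac operator. A lacZα fragment lies on the far side of the insert, reflecting the interrupted α-complementation cassette typical of this backbone. A T7 promoter faces back toward the insert and could support in vitro transcription. The f1 origin allows single-stranded DNA to be produced and packaged when helper phage is supplied, consistent with the stated use in M13 phage-based assays. The other stated use is as a source for subcloning the GOLGA3 promoter into other vectors. The depositor notes that differences between their sequence and the repository's sequencing result have no functional consequence.
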