Addgene plasmid #226451: TOPO-GOLGA3
Purpose: For subcloning of human GOLGA3 promoter or for assays using M13 phage
Depositing lab: Glen Borchert. Depositing organization: University of South Alabama. Publication: Long G4-rich enhancers target promoters via a G4 DNA-based mechanism. DeMeis JD, Roberts JT, Delcher HA, Godang NL, Coley AB, Brown CL, Shaw MH, Naaz S, Dahal A, Alqudah SY, Nguyen KN, Nguyen AD, Paudel SS, Shell JE, Patil SS, Dang H, O'Neal WK, Knowles MR, Houserova D, Gillespie MN, Borchert GM. Nucleic Acids Res. 2025 Jan 11;53(2):gkae1180. doi: 10.1093/nar/gkae1180. PubMed 39658038.
Backbone
  Vector backbone: pCR2.1-Topo
  Vector type: Cloning vector
Growth in bacteria
  Bacterial resistance: Ampicillin, 100 μg/mL
  Growth temperature: 37°C
  Growth strain: DH5alpha
  Copy number: High Copy
Gene/Insert
  Gene/Insert name: GOLGA3
  Species: H. sapiens (human)
  Mutation: No
  Entrez Gene: GOLGA3 (a.k.a. MEA-2, GCP170)
  Cloning method: TOPO Cloning
Terms and licenses: Academic/Nonprofit Terms; Industry Terms: Not Available to Industry
Depositor comments: The discrepancies between the depositor's sequence and Addgene's sequences have no functional consequences.
How to cite: TOPO-GOLGA3 was a gift from Glen Borchert (Addgene plasmid # 226451 ; http://n2t.net/addgene:226451 ; RRID:Addgene_226451)
