>Addgene plasmid #226451 | TOPO-GOLGA3 | depositor partial sequence | sequence record 478233 | TOPO-GOLGA3
ACGACGACGGGTGTGGCTGCTCACACCTGTAACACCAGCACTTTGGGAGGCTGGGGTGGGAGGATCGCTT
GAGGCCAGGAGTTCCACACCAGCCTGGGCAATACAGCAACACACCCAGTCTCTTAAAAAAAAAAAAAAAA
TCCATGAGTCATCTGTAAATGGCTTACACTGGCCCAGTGACAATAAACTCCAACCTCTTAAGAATCCAGC
ACCTGCCTACACCAACATCCTTACCGCCATCGCTTTCCCCCTTTGCCATTACACTGTGGCCACATCCTCC
GCCCTCAGGGTCTTCAAACTTTCTGCCTGAGGCGCGCTTTTCTCACAATTTTGCCTGGCTTGCTTCTCGT
CATAGAGGCCTTAGCACGGAAGTCGCCCGCCCCCCAGGCTCCCACTTAGAGTAGCGGACCCCACCCAACC
ACCGCCCGGTACCCTCTCGCTGGCGACCCTGGGTGTCCCTGTCCTAGGTGGGCTCCGCGGGGGCAGTGAC
CCAGACCCACAATACCCAGGACCCGCCACACGACTGACATTCGTCGGGTTCATACCCGTGACAACGCCCG
GCCCCACTCGCTCTGGCCACCTGGAATGAAGACAAGTCGGCCAGCGACAAAGACAAACAAGGAAGTACAC
GGACTCCTGAAACCCCGACTTCCCACGAACCACCCGACACCATGTCACGCCTTTCAGCTGCAAAGGGCCA
GGCTAAAGCAAGCACTGCCCGAGTGGTGGCAGTGGACAGCTTCGGGACAGGCCGCGCTCGTCGGGCGCAG
ACAAGCATTCAGGAGGGCTCGCGGGCACCGGCATTTACAGAGCCAGCTCCGCCGCAGCTGAAGGCGGGCG
CCCAGGCCCGAGGCCACCGCAGCGAGGCGGGGGTGACTGGAACGGGGCCGTCCCGCCACGCTGCAGGGAC
GCGCCCAGGCCCCGCCGCCGCCCCTCGAGCCTCCCCCGCCCATGCACTGCGGGAGCGGGAGCGGGAGCGG
GAGCCCGAGCCCCGAGGCGCCGCGGCCTCCGAGCCCCTCACCCTGCTGCTCTGGCAGCCCCGGAGGCCGC
CCGGCCCGGATGCTCCGGCGGAGACGTGGCCGTGAGAGGGGCGGGGCGAGCGGTGCATCGGCCTCGGGTC
CCCGGAAACAGCCTGCACGCGCTACTTTCGTTCCGGAACAGAGAACGTCCTCCTCTTCTTCAAGTGGCCA
CCCTAGGGCCGGGGACCCTCTGCCCACAGGGTCCGGATCGAGCTCACCTCCGACTGTGATGAGGCCGCCT
TCAGAAAGTGACCTTAAGAGTTTGCGGACCTTTCCCTAGTAGAAACGCAACTTCCGGAACTGCAGGACCA
ACTCTTTCAGGAAGCTGAACCGAGCTTCCGGCGGAAGTGGCGTGGCCGGGGCTCGGCATGGGCGCGGCCG
AGCTCGGTGTGGGCGTGACTTCCCCGCCCGCCCTAGTCGGGTCCCCGCCCCAACCCCGCACCTCCACCCG
GCCGGCGCCCTTCGCGCTTCAGGTGCCAGATCAAAGGCGACGCTGCTTTGGACCCTATTTGCTTCCCCTT
TAAAAAGGGCAAAGCTGGACGGCGCGGGCCGCTGGCCGCTGGGGAACGGCTTTCCACCTTCCCTCATCCG
CCAGGCCGCTCTTCCAGCTGTCAGGAAGGAAATGGCCTGGAGGGCGCCTCGGGGTCCTCTGTGATGTTGC
GCTCATCTCTGCGGATTTTGGAATACGCTTCAGTCTACGAAGTTTTCTGGGATTTTGATGGGAACTGCTG
CAGATCGTTTGGGGAGCACGGGCATCGCTGACTCGGTCCTTCATCTGCGTCCCTGGTGGCCCCTCCATTT
ATTTCGGTCTTTTGATTTCTTCCACCAGCATTTTGTAATTTCAGCATACAGATTCTGCACCTTTTAAGTT
TATAGTATTTCACATCAAACAACTGTAACACTGCGTTTTTGACGTTTTCCACGTGTTCACTGTTGGTCTA
CACAAATGTGATGAATTCTATGTTGATTTTCTTATCCTGAGACCTCGCTGAACTCATTAGTTTGAGGGTT
CATTTGGTGTTTTGCGGTTGTTGTTGTAAAATCCTTGTATTTTTTACATGGGCCATCATGTTATCTGCAA
ATGCAAATTCTAACACAAAATGATCAGACTGAGGCGTAAAATATACA
